>Addgene plasmid #36899 | Pf-GMPS | depositor partial sequence | sequence record 46129 | insert
ATGGAAGGAGAGGAATATGACAAGATTTTGGTATTGAATTTCGGTTCTCAATACTTCCATTTGATTGTAA
AAAGATTAAACAATATAAAAATATTTAGTGAAACTAAAGATTATGGTGTTGAATTAAAAGATATTAAGGA
TATGAATATAAAAGGTGTTATATTATCTGGTGGTCCATATTCAGTAACAGAGGCTGGTTCTCCACATTTA
AAGAAAGAAGTGTTTGAATATTTTTTAGAAAAGAAGATTCCAATTTTTGGTATATGTTATGGTATGCAAG
AGATAGCAGTACAGATGAATGGTGAGGTTAAGAAATCTAAGACATCCGAATATGGATGTACTGATGTAAA
CATATTAAGAAATGATAATATTAATAATATAACATATTGTAGAAATTTTGGTGATAGTTCATCTGCTATG
GATTTATATTCTAATTATAAATTAATGAATGAGACTTGTTGTTTATTTGAAAATATTAAAAGTGACATTA
CAACGGTTTGGATGAATCATAATGATGAAGTTACAAAAATTCCAGAAAATTTTTATTTAGTTAGCTCAAG
TGAAAATTGTTTAATATGTTCTATATATAATAAAGAATATAATATATATGGTGTTCAATATCATCCAGAG
GTGTATGAATCATTAGATGGAGAATTAATGTTTTATAACTTT
