>Addgene plasmid #36899 | Pf-GMPS | addgene partial sequence | sequence record 47315 | T7-term
AGCAGCCGGATCCTCGAGTGCGGCCGCAAGCTTCGTCATCATTCGAATTCAATCGTTGCTGGTGGTTTTG
ATGATACATCATATAATATTCTGTTGACGCCCTTTACTTCACTCAATATTCTAGTAGTTATTTTATCGAG
AATATCATAAGGTATTTGATACCAATTTGCTGTCATAAAAGATGATGTTTTGACAGCTCTAAGAACACAA
ACATAATCATATGACCTTGCATCACCTCTTACACCTACAGATTTTGATGATAAAAGTACAGCAAAAGCTT
GACTGATTTGATTATATAATCCATATTGTTTTAAATCGTTTATAAAAATATCATCAACTTCTCTTAATAT
ATTTAATTTGTGTTTATTTATTTCTCCAATAACTCTGATCGCTAATCCAGGTCCTGGGAAAGGATGTCTA
TTAGTAATTTCTTCTGGTAAATTTAATTCTCTAGATAATGTTTTAACATCATCTTTAAATAAATATTTGA
AAGGTTCAAACAATTTAAATTTTAAATTTTTTGGTAAGCCTCCTACATTATGATGAGTTTTAATAGTATC
TGATAAATTTTTTGAACATTTACTTTCAATAATATCTGGATATAGAGTACCTTGTAATAAAAATGTTTTG
TTTATATCTATATCAATATTATTTACTGCCTTTTCAAATTCTTCAATAAATAATTTCCCTATAATTTTCC
TTTTTTGTTCTGGATCTGTAACTCCTTGTAGATTTGATAGGAAATTTTCAGAAGCATCAATTTTTGTTAT
ATTCATATCAGGAAATGTAGATTTTAAAAAGGTATAAACATTTTCCGCTTCATTTTTTC
