>Addgene plasmid #36899 | Pf-GMPS | addgene partial sequence | sequence record 47316 | T7 5'-TAATACGACTCACTATAGGG-3'
CTGAATATTTTGTTTACTTTAAGAAGGAGATATACCATGCATCATCATCATCATCACAGCAGCGGCAGAG
AAAACTTGTATTTCCAGGGCATGGAAGGAGAGGAATATGACAAGATTTTGGTATTGAATTTCGGTTCTCA
ATACTTCCATTTGATTGTAAAAAGATTAAACAATATAAAAATATTTAGTGAAACTAAAGATTATGGTGTT
GAATTAAAAGATATTAAGGATATGAATATAAAAGGTGTTATATTATCTGGTGGTCCATATTCAGTAACAG
AGGCTGGTTCTCCACATTTAAAGAAAGAAGTGTTTGAATATTTTTTAGAAAAGAAGATTCCAATTTTTGG
TATATGTTATGGTATGCAAGAGATAGCAGTACAGATGAATGGTGAGGTTAAGAAATCTAAGACATCCGAA
TATGGATGTACTGATGTAAACATATTAAGAAATGATAATATTAATAATATAACATATTGTAGAAATTTTG
GTGATAGTTCATCTGCTATGGATTTATATTCTAATTATAAATTAATGAATGAGACTTGTTGTTTATTTGA
AAATATTAAAAGTGACATTACAACGGTTTGGATGAATCATAATGATGAAGTTACAAAAATTCCAGAAAAT
TTTTATTTAGTTAGCTCAAGTGAAAATTGTTTAATATGTTCTATATATAATAAAGAATATAATATATATG
GTGTTCAATATCATCCAGAGGTGTATGAATCATTAGATGGAGAATTAATGTTTTATAACTTTGCTTATAA
TATATGTAAATGTAAAAAACAATTTGATCCAATACGTTATCATGAATTAGAATTAAAAAATATTGAGAAA
TATAAACATGATCATTATGTTATAGCGCTGCGAGTG
