[The description below was written by a language model from this plasmid's Addgene catalogue record.]
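Description:
Pf-GMPS is a bacterial expression plasmid built on the pET15-MHL backbone, a pET-type vector from a structural genomics programme. The backbone is listed at 7737 bp and the complete construct at 9402 bp. It confers ampicillin resistance for selection in E. coli and is recorded as low copy. The record does not list the origin of replication, and no feature table is supplied, so individual backbone elements cannot be confirmed in detail.

The insert is a 1665 bp coding sequence from Plasmodium falciparum encoding guanine monophosphate synthetase (GMP synthetase, locus PF10_0123), the enzyme that catalyses the final step of de novo guanine nucleotide synthesis. It was introduced by ligation-independent cloning and carries an N-terminal His tag followed by a TEV protease cleavage site. This arrangement allows purification by immobilised metal affinity chromatography, after which the tag can be removed to give near-native protein. The promoter is not stated explicitly, but the recommended sequencing primers are T7 and T7-terminator. That is consistent with the usual pET arrangement, in which a T7 promoter and terminator flank the insert and expression depends on a host strain supplying T7 RNA polymerase.

The stated purpose is recombinant protein production in bacteria for structure determination, and the depositor links the construct to a deposited crystal structure of the parasite enzyme. The record cautions that the insert may not be the full open reading frame, as is common for constructs with boundaries optimised for crystallisation. Users should therefore check the exact residue range before treating it as full-length protein.
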