Addgene plasmid #36899: Pf-GMPS
Purpose: Bacterial expression for structure determination; may not be full ORF
Depositing lab: Cheryl Arrowsmith. Depositing organization: University of Toronto.
Backbone
  Vector backbone: pET15-MHL
  Backbone manufacturer: SGC
  Backbone size w/o insert (bp): 7737
  Total vector size (bp): 9402
  Vector type: Bacterial Expression
Growth in bacteria
  Bacterial resistance: Ampicillin, 100 μg/mL
  Growth temperature: 37°C
  Growth strain: DH5alpha
  Copy number: Low Copy
Gene/Insert
  Gene/Insert name: Pf-GMPS (alt names: PDB: 3UOW; guanine monophosphate synthetase; PF10_0123)
  Species: Plasmodium falciparum
  Insert size (bp): 1665
  Entrez Gene: PF10_0123 (a.k.a. PF10_0123)
  Tag / fusion protein: His tag with TEV cleavage (N terminal on insert)
  Cloning method: Ligation Independent Cloning
  Sequencing primers: 5′ T7; 3′ T7-term
Terms and licenses: Academic/Nonprofit Terms; Industry Terms: Not Available to Industry
Depositor comments: PDB: 3UOW. http://www.thesgc.org/structures/3UOW/
How to cite: Pf-GMPS was a gift from Cheryl Arrowsmith (Addgene plasmid # 36899 ; http://n2t.net/addgene:36899 ; RRID:Addgene_36899)
